>Addgene plasmid #90857 | PRC1 G2.2 gRNA | addgene full sequence | sequence record 183904 | Addgene NGS Result
AGAGCGCCCAATACGCAAACCGCCTCTCCCCGCGCGTTGGCCGATTCATTAATGCAGCTGGCACGACAGG
TTTCCCGACTGGAAAGCGGGCAGTGAGCGCAACGCAATTAATGTGAGTTAGCTCACTCATTAGGCACCCC
AGGCTTTACACTTTATGCTTCCGGCTCGTATGTTGTGTGGAATTGTGAGCGGATAACAATTTCACACAGG
AAACAGCTATGACCATGATTACGCCAAGCGCGCAATTAACCCTCACTAAAGGGAACAAAAGCTGGAGCTG
CAAGCTTAATGTAGTCTTATGCAATACTCTTGTAGTCTTGCAACATGGTAACGATGAGTTAGCAACATGC
CTTACAAGGAGAGAAAAAGCACCGTGCATGCCGATTGGTGGAAGTAAGGTGGTACGATCGTGCCTTATTA
GGAAGGCAACAGACGGGTCTGACATGGATTGGACGAACCACTGAATTGCCGCATTGCAGAGATATTGTAT
TTAAGTGCCTAGCTCGATACATAAACGGGTCTCTCTGGTTAGACCAGATCTGAGCCTGGGAGCTCTCTGG
CTAACTAGGGAACCCACTGCTTAAGCCTCAATAAAGCTTGCCTTGAGTGCTTCAAGTAGTGTGTGCCCGT
CTGTTGTGTGACTCTGGTAACTAGAGATCCCTCAGACCCTTTTAGTCAGTGTGGAAAATCTCTAGCAGTG
GCGCCCGAACAGGGACTTGAAAGCGAAAGGGAAACCAGAGGAGCTCTCTCGACGCAGGACTCGGCTTGCT
GAAGCGCGCACGGCAAGAGGCGAGGGGCGGCGACTGGTGAGTACGCCAAAAATTTTGACTAGCGGAGGCT
AGAAGGAGAGAGATGGGTGCGAGAGCGTCAGTATTAAGCGGGGGAGAATTAGATCGCGATGGGAAAAAAT
TCGGTTAAGGCCAGGGGGAAAGAAAAAATATAAATTAAAACATATAGTATGGGCAAGCAGGGAGCTAGAA
CGATTCGCAGTTAATCCTGGCCTGTTAGAAACATCAGAAGGCTGTAGACAAATACTGGGACAGCTACAAC
CATCCCTTCAGACAGGATCAGAAGAACTTAGATCATTATATAATACAGTAGCAACCCTCTATTGTGTGCA
TCAAAGGATAGAGATAAAAGACACCAAGGAAGCTTTAGACAAGATAGAGGAAGAGCAAAACAAAAGTAAG
ACCACCGCACAGCAAGCGGCCGCTGATCTTCAGACCTGGAGGAGGAGATATGAGGGACAATTGGAGAAGT
GAATTATATAAATATAAAGTAGTAAAAATTGAACCATTAGGAGTAGCACCCACCAAGGCAAAGAGAAGAG
TGGTGCAGAGAGAAAAAAGAGCAGTGGGAATAGGAGCTTTGTTCCTTGGGTTCTTGGGAGCAGCAGGAAG
CACTATGGGCGCAGCGTCAATGACGCTGACGGTACAGGCCAGACAATTATTGTCTGGTATAGTGCAGCAG
CAGAACAATTTGCTGAGGGCTATTGAGGCGCAACAGCATCTGTTGCAACTCACAGTCTGGGGCATCAAGC
AGCTCCAGGCAAGAATCCTGGCTGTGGAAAGATACCTAAAGGATCAACAGCTCCTGGGGATTTGGGGTTG
CTCTGGAAAACTCATTTGCACCACTGCTGTGCCTTGGAATGCTAGTTGGAGTAATAAATCTCTGGAACAG
ATTTGGAATCACACGACCTGGATGGAGTGGGACAGAGAAATTAACAATTACACAAGCTTAATACACTCCT
TAATTGAAGAATCGCAAAACCAGCAAGAAAAGAATGAACAAGAATTATTGGAATTAGATAAATGGGCAAG
TTTGTGGAATTGGTTTAACATAACAAATTGGCTGTGGTATATAAAATTATTCATAATGATAGTAGGAGGC
TTGGTAGGTTTAAGAATAGTTTTTGCTGTACTTTCTATAGTGAATAGAGTTAGGCAGGGATATTCACCAT
TATCGTTTCAGACCCACCTCCCAACCCCGAGGGGACCCAGAGAGGGCCTATTTCCCATGATTCCTTCATA
TTTGCATATACGATACAAGGCTGTTAGAGAGATAATTAGAATTAATTTGACTGTAAACACAAAGATATTA
GTACAAAATACGTGACGTAGAAAGTAATAATTTCTTGGGTAGTTTGCAGTTTTAAAATTATGTTTTAAAA
TGGACTATCATATGCTTACCGTAACTTGAAAGTATTTCGATTTCTTGGCTTTATATATCTTGTGGAAAGG
ACGAAACACCGCGGGAAATATGGGAGCTAATGTTTAAGAGCTATGCTGGAAACAGCATAGCAAGTTTAAA
TAAGGCTAGTCCGTTATCAACTTGAAAAAGTGGCACCGAGTCGGTGCTTTTTTTGAATTCTAGATCTTGA
GACAAATGGCAGTATTCATCCACAATTTTAAAAGAAAAGGGGGGATTGGGGGGTACAGTGCAGGGGAAAG
AATAGTAGACATAATAGCAACAGACATACAAACTAAAGAATTACAAAAACAAATTACAAAAATTCAAAAT
TTTCGGGTTTATTACAGGGACAGCAGAGATCCACTTTGGCGCCGGCTCGAGTGGCTCCGGTGCCCGTCAG
TGGGCAGAGCGCACATCGCCCACAGTCCCCGAGAAGTTGGGGGGAGGGGTCGGCAATTGAACCGGTGCCT
AGAGAAGGTGGCGCGGGGTAAACTGGGAAAGTGATGTCGTGTACTGGCTCCGCCTTTTTCCCGAGGGTGG
GGGAGAACCGTATATAAGTGCAGTAGTCGCCGTGAACGTTCTTTTTCGCAACGGGTTTGCCGCCAGAACA
CAGGTGTCGTGACGCGGGATCCGCCACCATGACCGAGTACAAGCCCACGGTGCGCCTCGCCACCCGCGAC
GACGTCCCCAGGGCCGTACGCACCCTCGCCGCCGCGTTCGCCGACTACCCCGCCACGCGCCACACCGTCG
ATCCGGACCGCCACATCGAGCGGGTCACCGAGCTGCAAGAACTCTTCCTCACGCGCGTCGGGCTCGACAT
CGGCAAGGTGTGGGTCGCGGACGACGGCGCCGCGGTGGCGGTCTGGACCACGCCGGAGAGCGTCGAAGCG
GGGGCGGTGTTCGCCGAGATCGGCCCGCGCATGGCCGAGTTGAGCGGTTCCCGGCTGGCCGCGCAGCAAC
AGATGGAAGGCCTCCTGGCGCCGCACCGGCCCAAGGAGCCCGCGTGGTTCCTGGCCACCGTCGGAGTCTC
GCCCGACCACCAGGGCAAGGGTCTGGGCAGCGCCGTCGTGCTCCCCGGAGTGGAGGCGGCCGAGCGCGCC
GGGGTGCCCGCCTTCCTGGAGACCTCCGCGCCCCGCAACCTCCCCTTCTACGAGCGGCTCGGCTTCACCG
TCACCGCCGACGTCGAGGTGCCCGAAGGACCGCGCACCTGGTGCATGACCCGCAAGCCCGGTGCCTGAAC
GCGTTAAGTCGACAATCAACCTCTGGATTACAAAATTTGTGAAAGATTGACTGGTATTCTTAACTATGTT
GCTCCTTTTACGCTATGTGGATACGCTGCTTTAATGCCTTTGTATCATGCTATTGCTTCCCGTATGGCTT
TCATTTTCTCCTCCTTGTATAAATCCTGGTTGCTGTCTCTTTATGAGGAGTTGTGGCCCGTTGTCAGGCA
ACGTGGCGTGGTGTGCACTGTGTTTGCTGACGCAACCCCCACTGGTTGGGGCATTGCCACCACCTGTCAG
CTCCTTTCCGGGACTTTCGCTTTCCCCCTCCCTATTGCCACGGCGGAACTCATCGCCGCCTGCCTTGCCC
GCTGCTGGACAGGGGCTCGGCTGTTGGGCACTGACAATTCCGTGGTGTTGTCGGGGAAATCATCGTCCTT
TCCTTGGCTGCTCGCCTGTGTTGCCACCTGGATTCTGCGCGGGACGTCCTTCTGCTACGTCCCTTCGGCC
CTCAATCCAGCGGACCTTCCTTCCCGCGGCCTGCTGCCGGCTCTGCGGCCTCTTCCGCGTCTTCGCCTTC
GCCCTCAGACGAGTCGGATCTCCCTTTGGGCCGCCTCCCCGCGTCGACTTTAAGACCAATGACTTACAAG
GCAGCTGTAGATCTTAGCCACTTTTTAAAAGAAAAGGGGGGACTGGAAGGGCTAATTCACTCCCAACGAA
GACAAGATCTGCTTTTTGCTTGTACTGGGTCTCTCTGGTTAGACCAGATCTGAGCCTGGGAGCTCTCTGG
CTAACTAGGGAACCCACTGCTTAAGCCTCAATAAAGCTTGCCTTGAGTGCTTCAAGTAGTGTGTGCCCGT
CTGTTGTGTGACTCTGGTAACTAGAGATCCCTCAGACCCTTTTAGTCAGTGTGGAAAATCTCTAGCAGTA
CGTATAGTAGTTCATGTCATCTTATTATTCAGTATTTATAACTTGCAAAGAAATGAATATCAGAGAGTGA
GAGGAACTTGTTTATTGCAGCTTATAATGGTTACAAATAAAGCAATAGCATCACAAATTTCACAAATAAA
GCATTTTTTTCACTGCATTCTAGTTGTGGTTTGTCCAAACTCATCAATGTATCTTATCATGTCTGGCTCT
AGCTATCCCGCCCCTAACTCCGCCCATCCCGCCCCTAACTCCGCCCAGTTCCGCCCATTCTCCGCCCCAT
GGCTGACTAATTTTTTTTATTTATGCAGAGGCCGAGGCCGCCTCGGCCTCTGAGCTATTCCAGAAGTAGT
GAGGAGGCTTTTTTGGAGGCCTAGGGACGTACCCAATTCGCCCTATAGTGAGTCGTATTACGCGCGCTCA
CTGGCCGTCGTTTTACAACGTCGTGACTGGGAAAACCCTGGCGTTACCCAACTTAATCGCCTTGCAGCAC
ATCCCCCTTTCGCCAGCTGGCGTAATAGCGAAGAGGCCCGCACCGATCGCCCTTCCCAACAGTTGCGCAG
CCTGAATGGCGAATGGG
[124 nt withheld, positions 4918-5041]
C
[91 nt withheld, positions 5043-5133]
A
[49 nt withheld, positions 5135-5183]
CCTTTGACGTTGGAGTCCACGTTCTTT
[37 nt withheld, positions 5211-5247]
ACCCTATCTCGGTCTATTCTTTTGATTTATAAGGGATTTTGCCGATTTCGGCCTATTGGTTAAAAAATGA
GCTGATTTAACAAAAATTTAACGCGAATTTTAACAAAATATTAACGCTTACAATTTAGGTGGCACTTTTC
GGGGAAATGTGCGCGGAACCCCTATTTGTTTATTTTTCTAAATACATTCAAATATGTATCCGCTCATGAG
ACAATAACCCTGATAAATGCTTCAATAATATTGAAAAAGGAAGAGTATGAGTATTCAACATTTCCGTGTC
GCCCTTATTCCCTTTTTTGCGGCATTTTGCCTTCCTGTTTTTGCTCACCCAGAAACGCTGGTGAAAGTAA
AAGATGCTGAAGATCAGTTGGGTGCACGAGTGGGTTACATCGAACTGGATCTCAACAGCGGTAAGATCCT
TGAGAGTTTTCGCCCCGAAGAACGTTTTCCAATGATGAGCACTTTTAAAGTTCTGCTATGTGGCGCGGTA
TTATCCCGTATTGACGCCGGGCAAGAGCAACTCGGTCGCCGCATACACTATTCTCAGAATGACTTGGTTG
AGTACTCACCAGTCACAGAAAAGCATCTTACGGATGGCATGACAGTAAGAGAATTATGCAGTGCTGCCAT
AACCATGAGTGATAACACTGCGGCCAACTTACTTCTGACAACGATCGGAGGACCGAAGGAGCTAACCGCT
TTTTTGCACAACATGGGGGATCATGTAACTCGCCTTGATCGTTGGGAACCGGAGCTGAATGAAGCCATAC
CAAACGACGAGCGTGACACCACGATGCCTGTAGCAATGGCAACAACGTTGCGCAAACTATTAACTGGCGA
ACTACTTACTCTAGCTTCCCGGCAACAATTAATAGACTGGATGGAGGCGGATAAAGTTGCAGGACCACTT
CTGCGCTCGGCCCTTCCGGCTGGCTGGTTTATTGCTGATAAATCTGGAGCCGGTGAGCGTGGGTCTCGCG
GTATCATTGCAGCACTGGGGCCAGATGGTAAGCCCTCCCGTATCGTAGTTATCTACACGACGGGGAGTCA
GGCAACTATGGATGAACGAAATAGACAGATCGCTGAGATAGGTGCCTCACTGATTAAGCATTGGTAACTG
TCAGACCAAGTTTACTCATATATACTTTAGATTGATTTAAAACTTCATTTTTAATTTAAAAGGATCTAGG
TGAAGATCCTTTTTGATAATCTCATGACCAAAATCCCTTAACGTGAGTTTTCGTTCCACTGAGCGTCAGA
CCCCGTAGAAAAGATCAAAGGATCTTCTTGAGATCCTTTTTTTCTGCGCGTAATCTGCTGCTTGCAAACA
AAAAAACCACCGCTACCAGCGGTGGTTTGTTTGCCGGATCAAGAGCTACCAACTCTTTTTCCGAAGGTAA
CTGGCTTCAGCAGAGCGCAGATACCAAATACTGTTCTTCTAGTGTAGCCGTAGTTAGGCCACCACTTCAA
GAACTCTGTAGCACCGCCTACATACCTCGCTCTGCTAATCCTGTTACCAGTGGCTGCTGCCAGTGGCGAT
AAGTCGTGTCTTACCGGGTTGGACTCAAGACGATAGTTACCGGATAAGGCGCAGCGGTCGGGCTGAACGG
GGGGTTCGTGCACACAGCCCAGCTTGGAGCGAACGACCTACACCGAACTGAGATACCTACAGCGTGAGCT
ATGAGAAAGCGCCACGCTTCCCGAAGGGAGAAAGGCGGACAGGTATCCGGTAAGCGGCAGGGTCGGAACA
GGAGAGCGCACGAGGGAGCTTCCAGGGGGAAACGCCTGGTATCTTTATAGTCCTGTCGGGTTTCGCCACC
TCTGACTTGAGCGTCGATTTTTGTGATGCTCGTCAGGGGGGCGGAGCCTATGGAAAAACGCCAGCAACGC
GGCCTTTTTACGGTTCCTGGCCTTTTGCTGGCCTTTTGCTCACATGTTCTTTCCTGCGTTATCCCCTGAT
TCTGTGGATAACCGTATTACCGCCTTTGAGTGAGCTGATACCGCTCGCCGCAGCCGAACGACCGAGCGCA
GCGAGTCAGTGAGCGAGGAAGCGGA
Features (pLannotate 1.2.2; 27 found; start..end, strand, type, name):
      4..96      +  CDS            lacI (fragment): lac repressor; lacI; The lac repressor binds to the lac operator to inhibit transcription in E. coli. This inhibition can be relieved by adding lactose or isopropyl-β-D-thiogalactopyranoside (IPTG).
    109..130     +  protein_bind   CAP binding site: CAP binding activates transcription in the presence of cAMP. E. coli catabolite activator protein
    145..175     +  promoter       lac promoter: promoter for the E. coli lac operon
    183..199     +  protein_bind   lac operator: The lac repressor binds to the lac operator to inhibit transcription in E. coli. This inhibition can be relieved by adding lactose or isopropyl-β-D-thiogalactopyranoside (IPTG). lac repressor encoded by lacI
    244..262     +  promoter       T3 promoter: promoter for bacteriophage T3 RNA polymerase
    290..516     +  promoter       RSV promoter: Rous sarcoma virus enhancer/promoter
    517..697     +  LTR            5' LTR (truncated): truncated 5' long terminal repeat (LTR) from HIV-1
    744..869     +  misc_feature   HIV-1 Ψ: packaging signal of human immunodeficiency virus type 1
    853..1216    +  CDS            HIV-1 gag (fragment): gag protein from human immunodeficiency virus 1; gag
   1362..1595    +  misc_feature   RRE: The Rev response element (RRE) of HIV-1 allows for Rev-dependent mRNA export from the nucleus to the cytoplasm.
   1972..1998    +  CDS            Rev (fragment): human immunodeficiency virus 1 (HIV-1) Rev protein; rev; enhances nuclear export of unspliced and incompletely spliced viral mRNAs
   2002..2242    +  promoter       U6 promoter: RNA polymerase III promoter for human U6 snRNA
   2290..2357    +  misc_RNA       tracrRNA (fragment): trans-activating CRISPR RNA for the Streptococcus pyogenes CRISPR/Cas9 system
   2406..2523    +  misc_feature   cPPT/CTS: central polypurine tract and central termination sequence of HIV-1
   2592..2803    +  promoter       EF-1α core promoter: core promoter for human elongation factor EF-1α
   2829..3428    +  CDS            PuroR (fragment): puromycin N-acetyltransferase; pac from Streptomyces; confers resistance to puromycin
   3444..4032    +  misc_feature   WPRE: woodchuck hepatitis virus posttranscriptional regulatory element
   4083..4102    +  misc_feature   cPPT/CTS (fragment): central polypurine tract and central termination sequence of HIV-1
   4104..4337    +  LTR            3' LTR (ΔU3): self-inactivating 3' long terminal repeat (LTR) from HIV-1
   4415..4536    +  polyA_signal   SV40 poly(A) signal: SV40 polyadenylation signal
   4576..4711    +  rep_origin     SV40 ori: SV40 origin of replication
   4732..4750    -  promoter       T7 promoter: promoter for bacteriophage T7 RNA polymerase
   4758..4913    +  CDS            lacZα (fragment): LacZα fragment of β-galactosidase; lacZ fragment
   4918..5346    +  rep_origin     f1 ori (sequence partly withheld): f1 bacteriophage origin of replication; arrow indicates direction of (+) strand synthesis
   5399..5503    +  promoter       AmpR promoter: bla
   5504..6364    +  CDS            AmpR: β-lactamase; bla; confers resistance to ampicillin, carbenicillin, and related antibiotics
   6535..7123    +  rep_origin     ori: high-copy-number ColE1/pMB1/pBR322/pUC origin of replication
