[The description below was written by a language model from this plasmid's Addgene catalogue record and pLannotate feature annotations shown in this document.]
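Description:
PRC1 G2.2 gRNA is a third-generation lentiviral CRISPR guide plasmid built on the pLenti-sgRNA backbone and designed to deliver a single guide RNA against human PRC1. It is propagated in E. coli through a high-copy ColE1/pUC-type origin with ampicillin selection (AmpR/β-lactamase), and it also carries an f1 origin and remnants of a lac/lacZα cloning region flanked by T3 and T7 promoters. The catalogue lists a backbone size of 9151 bp without insert, whereas the sequenced record is 7,302 nt. The record does not explain this difference, though it may reflect loss of a stuffer fragment when the guide was cloned between the two BsmBI sites, which were destroyed in the process.

The lentiviral cassette begins with an RSV promoter fused to a truncated HIV-1 5' LTR, which drives Tat-independent transcription of the viral genome in packaging cells. This is followed by the Ψ packaging signal with a partial gag fragment and the Rev response element. A human U6 RNA polymerase III promoter expresses the PRC1-targeting spacer joined to the Streptococcus pyogenes Cas9 guide scaffold (annotated as a tracrRNA fragment). Downstream, a cPPT/CTS element aids nuclear import, and an EF-1α core promoter drives puromycin N-acetyltransferase for selecting transduced mammalian cells, with a WPRE enhancing expression. A self-inactivating ΔU3 3' LTR ends the viral unit, followed by an SV40 poly(A) signal and SV40 origin. No Cas9 gene is annotated, so the nuclease must be provided separately. The plasmid belongs to a guide series used to generate human cell-cycle gene knockouts, here disrupting PRC1.
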