Addgene plasmid #90857: PRC1 G2.2 gRNA
Purpose: 3rd generation lentiviral gRNA plasmid targeting human PRC1
Depositing lab: Iain Cheeseman. Depositing organization: Whitehead Institute for Biomedical Research. Publication: Large-Scale Analysis of CRISPR/Cas9 Cell-Cycle Knockouts Reveals the Diversity of p53-Dependent Responses to Cell-Cycle Defects. McKinley KL, Cheeseman IM. Dev Cell. 2017 Feb 27;40(4):405-420.e2. doi: 10.1016/j.devcel.2017.01.012. Epub 2017 Feb 16. PubMed 28216383.
Backbone
  Vector backbone: pLenti-sgRNA
  Backbone manufacturer: Eric Lander & David Sabatini labs (Addgene plasmid #71409)
  Backbone size w/o insert (bp): 9151
  Vector type: Lentiviral, CRISPR
  Selectable markers: Puromycin
Growth in bacteria
  Bacterial resistance: Ampicillin, 100 μg/mL
  Growth temperature: 37°C
  Growth strain: NEB Stable
  Copy number: Unknown
Gene/Insert
  Gene/Insert name: PRC1 (Guide Designation G2.2) (alt name: pKMKO series)
  gRNA/shRNA sequence: CACCgCGGGAAATATGGGAGCTAAT
  Species: H. sapiens (human)
  Promoter: U6
  Cloning method: Restriction Enzyme; 5′ cloning site BsmBI (destroyed during cloning); 3′ cloning site BsmBI (destroyed during cloning)
  Sequencing primers: 5′ hU6-F (5'-GAGGGCCTATTTCCCATGATT-3'); 3′ EF1a-R (5'-CACGGCGACTACTGCACTTA-3')
Terms and licenses: Academic/Nonprofit Terms; Industry Terms: Not Available to Industry
Depositor comments: Please note that gRNA target sequence listed is not strictly the 20nt spacer sequence, but also contains the 5' BsmBI overhang. For more information about knockout human cell lines generated using this plasmid, please see http://cellcycleknockouts.wi.mit.edu/ .
How to cite: PRC1 G2.2 gRNA was a gift from Iain Cheeseman (Addgene plasmid # 90857 ; http://n2t.net/addgene:90857 ; RRID:Addgene_90857)
